Addgene plasmid #83506: pmcsg7-mCRT(deltaC)
Purpose: Bacterial expression of Calreticulin mutant
Depositing lab: Malini Raghavan. Depositing organization: University of Michigan. Publication: Modes of calreticulin recruitment to the major histocompatibility complex class I assembly pathway. Del Cid N, Jeffery E, Rizvi SM, Stamper E, Peters LR, Brown WC, Provoda C, Raghavan M. J Biol Chem. 2010 Feb 12;285(7):4520-35. doi: 10.1074/jbc.M109.085407. Epub 2009 Dec 3. PubMed 19959473.
Backbone
  Vector backbone: pmcsg7
  Vector type: Bacterial Expression
Growth in bacteria
  Bacterial resistance: Ampicillin, 100 μg/mL
  Growth temperature: 37°C
  Growth strain: DH5alpha
  Copy number: Low Copy
Gene/Insert
  Gene/Insert name: CALR
  Species: M. musculus (mouse)
  Mutation: delta C. Contains residues 1-339
  Entrez Gene: Calr (a.k.a. CRT, Calregulin)
  Promoter: T7
  Tag / fusion protein: His (N terminal on backbone)
  Cloning method: Ligation Independent Cloning
  Sequencing primers: 5′ T7; 3′ T7 terminal
Resource information
  A portion of this plasmid was derived from a plasmid made by: CALR gene was cloned from ATCC (MGC-6209)
Terms and licenses: Academic/Nonprofit Terms; Industry Terms: Not Available to Industry
How to cite: pmcsg7-mCRT(deltaC) was a gift from Malini Raghavan (Addgene plasmid # 83506 ; http://n2t.net/addgene:83506 ; RRID:Addgene_83506)
