[The description below was written by a language model from this plasmid's Addgene catalogue record.]
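Description:
pmcsg7-mCRT(deltaC) is a bacterial expression plasmid built on the pmcsg7 backbone for producing a truncated form of mouse calreticulin (Calr, also called CRT or calregulin) in E. coli. It is maintained under ampicillin selection and is recorded as low copy. The origin of replication is not stated, and no feature table accompanies the entry, so finer details of the backbone cannot be confirmed from what is given.

The insert is the mouse CALR coding sequence carrying the "delta C" mutation, meaning that it encodes only residues 1–339 and lacks the C-terminal portion of the protein. In calreticulin this part of the protein is generally known as the acidic, calcium-binding domain. The coding sequence was derived from a commercially available cDNA clone and introduced by ligation-independent cloning, the method for which this vector family is designed. Expression is driven by a T7 promoter, so protein production requires a host strain that supplies T7 RNA polymerase. The sequencing primer sites listed imply that a T7 terminator lies downstream of the insert. The backbone contributes an N-terminal His tag fused to the insert, which allows the recombinant protein to be purified by immobilized metal affinity chromatography.

The stated purpose is bacterial expression of a calreticulin mutant. The associated study concerns how calreticulin is recruited to the MHC class I assembly pathway, so the purified truncation is probably used alongside wild-type or other mutant proteins to test what the C-terminal region contributes to calreticulin's interactions and chaperone function.
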