>Addgene plasmid #83506 | pmcsg7-mCRT(deltaC) | addgene partial sequence | sequence record 161333 | T7 5'-TAATACGACTCACTATAGGG-3'
CCCTCTAGAAATAATTTTGTTTAACTTTAAGAAGGAGATATACATATGCACCATCATCATCATCATTCTT
CTGGTGTAGATCTGGGTACCGAGAACCTGTACTTCCAATCCAATGCTGCCGCAGACCCTGCCATCTATTT
CAAAGAGCAGTTCTTGGACGGAGATGCCTGGACCAACCGCTGGGTCGAATCCAAACATAAGTCCGATTTT
GGCAAATTTGTCCTCAGTTCTGGCAAATTTTACGGGGACCTGGAGAAGGATAAAGGGCTGCAGACAAGCC
AAGATGCCCGATTTTACGCACTGTCCGCCAAATTCGAACCCTTCAGCAATAAGGGCCAGACACTGGTGGT
ACAGTTCACGGTGAAGCATGAGCAGAATATCGACTGTGGGGGCGGCTACGTGAAGCTGTTTCCGAGTGGC
TTGGACCAGAAGGACATGCATGGAGACTCAGAATATAACATCATGTTTGGTCCGGACATCTGCGGTCCTG
GCACCAAGAAGGTTCATGTCATCTTTAACTACAAGGGCAAGAATGTGCTGATCAACAAGGATATCCGGTG
TAAGGATGATGAATTCACACACCTATACACACTGATTGTGCGGCCAGACAACACCTATGAGGTGAAAATT
GACAACAGCCAGGTGGAGTCAGGCTCCTTGGAGGATGATTGGGACTTTCTGCCACCCAAGAAGATAAAGG
ACCCTGATGCTGCCAAGCCGGAAGACTGGGATGAACGAGCCAAGATCGATGACCCCACAGATTCCAAGCC
TGAGGACTGGGACAAGCCAGAGCACATCCCTGACCCTGATGCTAAGAAGCCTGAGGACTGGGATGAAGAG
ATGGATGGAGAGTGGGAACCACCAGTGATTCAAAATCCTGAATACAAGGGCGAGTGGAAACCACGTCAAA
TTGACAACCCAGATTACAAGGGTACCTGGATACACCCAGAAATTGACAACCCTGAATACTCCCCCGATGC
AAATATCTATGC
