>Addgene plasmid #83506 | pmcsg7-mCRT(deltaC) | addgene partial sequence | sequence record 161335 | T7term 5'-GCTAGTTATTGCTCAGCGG-3'
GGGCTTTGTTAGCAGCCGGATCTCAGTGGTGGTGGTGGTGGTGCTCGAGTGCGGCCGCAAGCTTGTCGAC
GGAGCTCGAATTCGGATCCGTTATCCACTTCCAATGTTACTGCTTCTCGGCAGCCTTGGTTACACCCCAC
GTCTCATTGCCAAACTCCTCTGCATAGGCCTCATCATTGGTGATGAGGAAATTGTCAAAGATTGTCCCGG
ACTTGACCTGCCAGAGATCTAGGCCCAGTACAGCAAAACTATCATAGGCATAGATATTTGCATCGGGGGA
GTATTCAGGGTTGTCAATTTCTGGGTGTATCCAGGTACCCTTGTAATCTGGGTTGTCAATTTGACGTGGT
TTCCACTCGCCCTTGTATTCAGGATTTTGAATCACTGGTGGTTCCCACTCTCCATCCATCTCTTCATCCC
AGTCCTCAGGCTTCTTAGCATCAGGGTCAGGGATGTGCTCTGGCTTGTCCCAGTCCTCAGGCTTGGAATC
TGTGGGGTCATCGATCTTGGCTCGTTCATCCCAGTCTTCCGGCTTGGCAGCATCAGGGTCCTTTATCTTC
TTGGGTGGCAGAAAGTCCCAATCATCCTCCAAGGAGCCTGACTCCACCTGGCTGTTGTCAATTTTCACCT
CATAGGTGTTGTCTGGCCGCACAATCAGTGTGTATAGGTGTGTGAATTCATCATCCTTACACCGGATATC
CTTGTTGATCAGCACATTCTTGCCCTTGTAGTTAAAGATGACATGAACCTTCTTGGTGCCAGGACCGCAG
ATGTCCGGACCAAACATGATGTTATATTCTGAGTCTCCATGCATGTCCTTCTGGTCCAAGCCACTCGGAA
ACAGCTTCACGTAGCCGCCCCCACAGTCGATATTCTGCTCATGCTTCACCGTGAACTGTACCACCAGTGT
CTGGCCCTTATTGCTGAAGGGTTCGAATTTGGCGGACAGTGCGTAAAATCGGGCATCTTGGCTTGTCTGC
AGCCCTTTATCCTTCTCCAGGTCCC
